Addgene plasmid #99239: pCI-Neo-p53mut
Purpose: Mutant p53 encoded by AS-30D rat hepatoma cell line
Depositing lab: Peter Pedersen. Depositing organization: Johns Hopkins University and School of Medicine. Publication: Glucose catabolism in cancer cells. The type II hexokinase promoter contains functionally active response elements for the tumor suppressor p53. Mathupala SP, Heese C, Pedersen PL. J Biol Chem. 1997 Sep 5;272(36):22776-80. PubMed 9278438.
Backbone
  Vector backbone: pCI-Neo
  Backbone manufacturer: Promega
  Backbone size w/o insert (bp): 5472
  Total vector size (bp): 6642
  Modifications to backbone: p53 cDNA inserted in MCS of vector between EcoRI and XbaI sites. A Kozak sequence was for enhanced translation initiation.
  Vector type: Mammalian Expression
  Selectable markers: Neomycin (select with G418)
Growth in bacteria
  Bacterial resistance: Ampicillin, 100 μg/mL
  Growth temperature: 37°C
  Growth strain: DH5alpha
  Copy number: High Copy
Gene/Insert
  Gene/Insert name: p53 (alt name: TP53)
  Species: R. norvegicus (rat)
  Insert size (bp): 1170
  Mutation: Silent mutations in translated protein at Gly (103) Ser and Glu (256) Gly.
  GenBank ID: U90328
  Entrez Gene: Tp53 (a.k.a. Trp53, p53)
  Promoter: CMV immediate/early enhancer/promoter
  Cloning method: Restriction Enzyme; 5′ cloning site EcorRI (not destroyed); 3′ cloning site XbaI (not destroyed)
  Sequencing primers: 5′ TAATACGACTCACTATAG; 3′ ATTAACCCTCACTAAAGGG
Terms and licenses: Academic/Nonprofit Terms; Industry Terms: Not Available to Industry
Depositor comments: Addgene's QC result finds an additional K318E mutation, which the depositor notes should have no functional consequence as it is away from the dimerization and DNA binding motifs
How to cite: pCI-Neo-p53mut was a gift from Peter Pedersen (Addgene plasmid # 99239 ; http://n2t.net/addgene:99239 ; RRID:Addgene_99239)
