[The description below was written by a language model from this plasmid's Addgene catalogue record and pLannotate feature annotations shown in this document.]
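Description:
pCI-Neo-p53mut is a 6,642 bp mammalian expression plasmid built on the Promega pCI-Neo backbone. It carries the rat (R. norvegicus) p53 (Tp53) cDNA as encoded by the AS-30D rat hepatoma cell line. In bacteria it is maintained at high copy from a ColE1/pUC-type origin and selected with ampicillin through the β-lactamase gene. An f1 origin is also present, which permits single-stranded DNA production. For mammalian cells, a separate cassette places the neomycin phosphotransferase gene under the SV40 enhancer/early promoter with a synthetic poly(A) signal, so stably transfected cells can be selected with G418.

The roughly 1.17 kb p53 coding sequence sits in the multiple cloning site between EcoRI and XbaI, and a Kozak sequence was added to favour translation initiation. Transcription is driven by the human CMV immediate-early enhancer/promoter. A chimeric β-globin/immunoglobulin intron lies upstream of the insert, an element generally included to improve mRNA processing and expression, and the SV40 late-type polyadenylation signal terminates the transcript. T7 and T3 phage promoters flank the insert, giving sequencing primer sites and the option of in vitro transcription.

The record lists changes at Gly103Ser and Glu256Gly. It calls them "silent", although as written they are amino-acid substitutions. Repository sequencing also found a K318E change, which the depositor considers functionally inconsequential because it lies away from the dimerization and DNA-binding motifs. No epitope tag or reporter is annotated. The plasmid is suited to transient or stable expression of this hepatoma-derived p53 variant, and the associated publication concerns p53 response elements in the type II hexokinase promoter in cancer cells.
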