Features (pLannotate 1.2.2; 19 found; start..end, strand, type, name):
    213..590     +  enhancer       CMV enhancer: human cytomegalovirus immediate early enhancer
    591..802     +  promoter       CMV promoter: human cytomegalovirus (CMV) immediate early promoter
    963..1095    +  intron         chimeric intron: chimera between introns from human β-globin and immunoglobulin heavy chain genes
   1140..1158    +  promoter       T7 promoter: promoter for bacteriophage T7 RNA polymerase
   1181..2353    +  CDS            Tp53: P53_RAT - Also known as P53. Experimental evidence at protein level: Swiss-Prot protein existence level 1. Acts as a tumor suppressor in many tumor types; induces growth arrest or apoptosis depending on the physiological circumstances and cell type. Involved in cell cycle regulation as a trans-activator that acts to negatively regulate cell division by controlling a set of genes required for this process. One of the activated genes is an inhibitor of cyclin-dependent kinases. Apoptosis induction seems to be mediated either by stimulation of BAX and FAS antigen expression, or by repression of B
   2384..2401    -  promoter       T3 promoter (fragment): promoter for bacteriophage T3 RNA polymerase
   2419..2540    -  polyA_signal   SV40 poly(A) signal: SV40 polyadenylation signal
   2563..2631    -  CDS            large T antigen (fragment): large T antigen from SV40 (simian virus 40)
   2655..2722    +  CDS            lacZα (fragment): LacZα fragment of β-galactosidase; lacZ fragment
   2726..3154    +  rep_origin     f1 ori (sequence partly withheld): f1 bacteriophage origin of replication; arrow indicates direction of (+) strand synthesis
   3182..3233    -  misc_feature   bom (fragment): basis of mobility region from pBR322
   3298..3655    +  promoter       SV40 promoter: SV40 enhancer and early promoter
   3706..4497    +  CDS            neo: KKA2_KLEPN - Also known as kan, nptII. Experimental evidence at protein level: Swiss-Prot protein existence level 1. Resistance to kanamycin, neomycin, paromomycin, ribostamycin, butirosin and gentamicin B. From Klebsiella pneumoniae.
   4564..4612    +  polyA_signal   poly(A) signal: synthetic polyadenylation signal
   4632..4686    -  misc_feature   bom (fragment): basis of mobility region from pBR322
   4788..4823    -  CDS            rop (fragment): Rop protein, which maintains plasmids at low copy number; rop
   4918..5022    +  promoter       AmpR promoter: bla
   5023..5883    +  CDS            AmpR: β-lactamase; bla; confers resistance to ampicillin, carbenicillin, and related antibiotics
   6054..6642    +  rep_origin     ori: high-copy-number ColE1/pMB1/pBR322/pUC origin of replication
>Addgene plasmid #99239 | pCI-Neo-p53mut | addgene full sequence | sequence record 190929 | Addgene NGS Result
AACGCCAGCAACGCGGCCTTTTTACGGTTCCTGGCCTTTTGCTGGCCTTTTGCTCACATGGCTCGACAGA
TCTTCAATATTGGCCATTAGCCATATTATTCATTGGTTATATAGCATAAATCAATATTGGCTATTGGCCA
TTGCATACGTTGTATCTATATCATAATATGTACATTTATATTGGCTCATGTCCAATATGACCGCCATGTT
GGCATTGATTATTGACTAGTTATTAATAGTAATCAATTACGGGGTCATTAGTTCATAGCCCATATATGGA
GTTCCGCGTTACATAACTTACGGTAAATGGCCCGCCTGGCTGACCGCCCAACGACCCCCGCCCATTGACG
TCAATAATGACGTATGTTCCCATAGTAACGCCAATAGGGACTTTCCATTGACGTCAATGGGTGGAGTATT
TACGGTAAACTGCCCACTTGGCAGTACATCAAGTGTATCATATGCCAAGTCCGCCCCCTATTGACGTCAA
TGACGGTAAATGGCCCGCCTGGCATTATGCCCAGTACATGACCTTACGGGACTTTCCTACTTGGCAGTAC
ATCTACGTATTAGTCATCGCTATTACCATGGTGATGCGGTTTTGGCAGTACACCAATGGGCGTGGATAGC
GGTTTGACTCACGGGGATTTCCAAGTCTCCACCCCATTGACGTCAATGGGAGTTTGTTTTGGCACCAAAA
TCAACGGGACTTTCCAAAATGTCGTAACAACTGCGATCGCCCGCCCCGTTGACGCAAATGGGCGGTAGGC
GTGTACGGTGGGAGGTCTATATAAGCAGAGCTCGTTTAGTGAACCGTCAGATCACTAGAAGCTTTATTGC
GGTAGTTTATCACAGTTAAATTGCTAACGCAGTCAGTGCTTCTGACACAACAGTCTCGAACTTAAGCTGC
AGTGACTCTCTTAAGGTAGCCTTGCAGAAGTTGGTCGTGAGGCACTGGGCAGGTAAGTATCAAGGTTACA
AGACAGGTTTAAGGAGACCAATAGAAACTGGGCTTGTCGAGACAGAGAAGACTCTTGCGTTTCTGATAGG
CACCTATTGGTCTTACTGACATCCACTTTGCCTTTCTCTCCACAGGTGTCCACTCCCAGTTCAATTACAG
CTCTTAAGGCTAGAGTACTTAATACGACTCACTATAGGCTAGCCTCGAGAATTCGCCACCATGGAGGATT
CACAGTCGGATATGAGCATCGAGCTCCCTCTGAGTCAGGAGACATTTTCATGCTTATGGAAACTTCTTCC
TCCAGATGATATTCTGCCCACCACAGCGACAGGGTCACCTAATTCCATGGAAGATCTGTTCCTGCCCCAG
GATGTTGCAGAGTTGTTAGAAGGCCCAGAGGAAGCCCTCCAAGTGTCAGCTCCTGCAGCACAGGAACCTG
GAACTGAGGCCCCTGCACCCGTGGCCCCTGCTTCAGCTACACCGTGGCCTCTGTCATCTTCCGTCCCTTC
TCAAAAAACTTACCAAAGCAACTATGGCTTCCACCTGGGCTTCCTGCAGTCAGGGACAGCCAAGTCTGTT
ATGTGCACGTACTCAATTTCCCTCAATAAGCTGTTCTGCCAGCTGGCGAAGACATGCCCTGTGCAGTTGT
GGGTCACCTCCACACCTCCACCTGGTACCCGTGTCCGTGCCATGGCCATCTACAAGAAGTCACAACACAT
GACTGAGGTCGTGAGACGCTGCCCCCACCATGAGCGTTGCTCTGATGGTGACGGCCTGGCTCCTCCCCAA
CATCTTATCCGGGTGGAAGGAAATCCGTATGCTGAGTATCTGGACGACAGGCAGACTTTTCGGCACAGCG
TGGTGGTACCGTATGAGCCACCTGAGGTCGGCTCCGACTATACCACTATCCACTACAAGTACATGTGCAA
CAGCTCCTGCATGGGGGGCATGAACCGCCGGCCCATCCTTACCATCATCACGCTGGGAGACTCCAGTGGG
AATCTTCTGGGACGGGACAGCTTTGAGGTTCGTGTTTGTGCCTGTCCTGGGAGAGACCGTCGGACAGAGG
AAGAAAATTTCCGCAAAAAAGAAGAGCATTGCCCGGAGCTGCCCCCAGGGAGTGCAAAGAGAGCACTGCC
CACCAGCACAAGCTCCTCTCCCCAGCAAAAGGAAAAACCACTCGATGGAGAATATTTCACCCTTAAGATC
CGTGGGCGTGAGCGCTTCGAGATGTTCCGAGAGCTGAATGAGGCCTTGGAATTAAAGGATGCCCGTGCTG
CCGAGGAGTCAGGAGACAGCAGGGCTCACTCCAGCTACCCGAAGACCAAGAAGGGCCAGTCTACGTCCCG
CCATAAAAAACCAATGATCAAGAAAGTGGGGCCTGACTCAGACTGATCTAGAGTCGACCCGGGCGGCCGC
TTCCCTTTAGTGAGGGTTAATGCTTCGAGCAGACATGATAAGATACATTGATGAGTTTGGACAAACCACA
ACTAGAATGCAGTGAAAAAAATGCTTTATTTGTGAAATTTGTGATGCTATTGCTTTATTTGTAACCATTA
TAAGCTGCAATAAACAAGTTAACAACAACAATTGCATTCATTTTATGTTTCAGGTTCAGGGGGAGATGTG
GGAGGTTTTTTAAAGCAAGTAAAACCTCTACAAATGTGGTAAAATCCGATAAGGATCGATCCGGGCTGGC
GTAATAGCGAAGAGGCCCGCACCGATCGCCCTTCCCAACAGTTGCGCAGCCTGAATGGCGAATGG
[124 nt withheld, positions 2726-2849]
C
[91 nt withheld, positions 2851-2941]
A
[49 nt withheld, positions 2943-2991]
CCTTTGACGTTGGAGTCCACGTTCTTT
[37 nt withheld, positions 3019-3055]
ACCCTATCTCGGTCTATTCTTTTGATTTATAAGGGATTTTGCCGATTTCGGCCTATTGGTTAAAAAATGA
GCTGATTTAACAAAAATTTAACGCGAATTTTAACAAAATATTAACGCTTACAATTTCCTGATGCGGTATT
TTCTCCTTACGCATCTGTGCGGTATTTCACACCGCATACGCGGATCTGCGCAGCACCATGGCCTGAAATA
ACCTCTGAAAGAGGAACTTGGTTAGGTACCTTCTGAGGCGGAAAGAACCAGCTGTGGAATGTGTGTCAGT
TAGGGTGTGGAAAGTCCCCAGGCTCCCCAGCAGGCAGAAGTATGCAAAGCATGCATCTCAATTAGTCAGC
AACCAGGTGTGGAAAGTCCCCAGGCTCCCCAGCAGGCAGAAGTATGCAAAGCATGCATCTCAATTAGTCA
GCAACCATAGTCCCGCCCCTAACTCCGCCCATCCCGCCCCTAACTCCGCCCAGTTCCGCCCATTCTCCGC
CCCATGGCTGACTAATTTTTTTTATTTATGCAGAGGCCGAGGCCGCCTCGGCCTCTGAGCTATTCCAGAA
GTAGTGAGGAGGCTTTTTTGGAGGCCTAGGCTTTTGCAAAAAGCTTGATTCTTCTGACACAACAGTCTCG
AACTTAAGGCTAGAGCCACCATGATTGAACAAGATGGATTGCACGCAGGTTCTCCGGCCGCTTGGGTGGA
GAGGCTATTCGGCTATGACTGGGCACAACAGACAATCGGCTGCTCTGATGCCGCCGTGTTCCGGCTGTCA
GCGCAGGGGCGCCCGGTTCTTTTTGTCAAGACCGACCTGTCCGGTGCCCTGAATGAACTGCAGGACGAGG
CAGCGCGGCTATCGTGGCTGGCCACGACGGGCGTTCCTTGCGCAGCTGTGCTCGACGTTGTCACTGAAGC
GGGAAGGGACTGGCTGCTATTGGGCGAAGTGCCGGGGCAGGATCTCCTGTCATCTCACCTTGCTCCTGCC
GAGAAAGTATCCATCATGGCTGATGCAATGCGGCGGCTGCATACGCTTGATCCGGCTACCTGCCCATTCG
ACCACCAAGCGAAACATCGCATCGAGCGAGCACGTACTCGGATGGAAGCCGGTCTTGTCGATCAGGATGA
TCTGGACGAAGAGCATCAGGGGCTCGCGCCAGCCGAACTGTTCGCCAGGCTCAAGGCGCGCATGCCCGAC
GGCGAGGATCTCGTCGTGACCCATGGCGATGCCTGCTTGCCGAATATCATGGTGGAAAATGGCCGCTTTT
CTGGATTCATCGACTGTGGCCGGCTGGGTGTGGCGGACCGCTATCAGGACATAGCGTTGGCTACCCGTGA
TATTGCTGAAGAGCTTGGCGGCGAATGGGCTGACCGCTTCCTCGTGCTTTACGGTATCGCCGCTCCCGAT
TCGCAGCGCATCGCCTTCTATCGCCTTCTTGACGAGTTCTTCTGAGCGGGACTCTGGGGTTCGAAATGAC
CGACCAAGCGACGCCCAACCTGCCATCACGATGGCCGCAATAAAATATCTTTATTTTCATTACATCTGTG
TGTTGGTTTTTTGTGTGAATCGATAGCGATAAGGATCCGCGTATGGTGCACTCTCAGTACAATCTGCTCT
GATGCCGCATAGTTAAGCCAGCCCCGACACCCGCCAACACCCGCTGACGCGCCCTGACGGGCTTGTCTGC
TCCCGGCATCCGCTTACAGACAAGCTGTGACCGTCTCCGGGAGCTGCATGTGTCAGAGGTTTTCACCGTC
ATCACCGAAACGCGCGAGACGAAAGGGCCTCGTGATACGCCTATTTTTATAGGTTAATGTCATGATAATA
ATGGTTTCTTAGACGTCAGGTGGCACTTTTCGGGGAAATGTGCGCGGAACCCCTATTTGTTTATTTTTCT
AAATACATTCAAATATGTATCCGCTCATGAGACAATAACCCTGATAAATGCTTCAATAATATTGAAAAAG
GAAGAGTATGAGTATTCAACATTTCCGTGTCGCCCTTATTCCCTTTTTTGCGGCATTTTGCCTTCCTGTT
TTTGCTCACCCAGAAACGCTGGTGAAAGTAAAAGATGCTGAAGATCAGTTGGGTGCACGAGTGGGTTACA
TCGAACTGGATCTCAACAGCGGTAAGATCCTTGAGAGTTTTCGCCCCGAAGAACGTTTTCCAATGATGAG
CACTTTTAAAGTTCTGCTATGTGGCGCGGTATTATCCCGTATTGACGCCGGGCAAGAGCAACTCGGTCGC
CGCATACACTATTCTCAGAATGACTTGGTTGAGTACTCACCAGTCACAGAAAAGCATCTTACGGATGGCA
TGACAGTAAGAGAATTATGCAGTGCTGCCATAACCATGAGTGATAACACTGCGGCCAACTTACTTCTGAC
AACGATCGGAGGACCGAAGGAGCTAACCGCTTTTTTGCACAACATGGGGGATCATGTAACTCGCCTTGAT
CGTTGGGAACCGGAGCTGAATGAAGCCATACCAAACGACGAGCGTGACACCACGATGCCTGTAGCAATGG
CAACAACGTTGCGCAAACTATTAACTGGCGAACTACTTACTCTAGCTTCCCGGCAACAATTAATAGACTG
GATGGAGGCGGATAAAGTTGCAGGACCACTTCTGCGCTCGGCCCTTCCGGCTGGCTGGTTTATTGCTGAT
AAATCTGGAGCCGGTGAGCGTGGGTCTCGCGGTATCATTGCAGCACTGGGGCCAGATGGTAAGCCCTCCC
GTATCGTAGTTATCTACACGACGGGGAGTCAGGCAACTATGGATGAACGAAATAGACAGATCGCTGAGAT
AGGTGCCTCACTGATTAAGCATTGGTAACTGTCAGACCAAGTTTACTCATATATACTTTAGATTGATTTA
AAACTTCATTTTTAATTTAAAAGGATCTAGGTGAAGATCCTTTTTGATAATCTCATGACCAAAATCCCTT
AACGTGAGTTTTCGTTCCACTGAGCGTCAGACCCCGTAGAAAAGATCAAAGGATCTTCTTGAGATCCTTT
TTTTCTGCGCGTAATCTGCTGCTTGCAAACAAAAAAACCACCGCTACCAGCGGTGGTTTGTTTGCCGGAT
CAAGAGCTACCAACTCTTTTTCCGAAGGTAACTGGCTTCAGCAGAGCGCAGATACCAAATACTGTTCTTC
TAGTGTAGCCGTAGTTAGGCCACCACTTCAAGAACTCTGTAGCACCGCCTACATACCTCGCTCTGCTAAT
CCTGTTACCAGTGGCTGCTGCCAGTGGCGATAAGTCGTGTCTTACCGGGTTGGACTCAAGACGATAGTTA
CCGGATAAGGCGCAGCGGTCGGGCTGAACGGGGGGTTCGTGCACACAGCCCAGCTTGGAGCGAACGACCT
ACACCGAACTGAGATACCTACAGCGTGAGCTATGAGAAAGCGCCACGCTTCCCGAAGGGAGAAAGGCGGA
CAGGTATCCGGTAAGCGGCAGGGTCGGAACAGGAGAGCGCACGAGGGAGCTTCCAGGGGGAAACGCCTGG
TATCTTTATAGTCCTGTCGGGTTTCGCCACCTCTGACTTGAGCGTCGATTTTTGTGATGCTCGTCAGGGG
GGCGGAGCCTATGGAAA
